>Addgene plasmid #176941 | CRYZL1_pcDNA6.2/EmGFP-Bsd | addgene full sequence | sequence record 349695 | Addgene NGS Result
ACTCTTCCTTTTTCAATATTATTGAAGCATTTATCAGGGTTATTGTCTCATGAGCGGATACATATTTGAA
TGTATTTAGAAAAATAAACAAATAGGGGTTCCGCGCACATTTCCCCGAAAAGTGCCACCTGACGTCGACG
GATCGGGAGATCTCCCGATCCCCTATGGTGCACTCTCAGTACAATCTGCTCTGATGCCGCATAGTTAAGC
CAGTATCTGCTCCCTGCTTGTGTGTTGGAGGTCGCTGAGTAGTGCGCGAGCAAAATTTAAGCTACAACAA
GGCAAGGCTTGACCGACAATTGCATGAAGAATCTGCTTAGGGTTAGGCGTTTTGCGCTGCTTCGCGATGT
ACGGGCCAGATATACGCGTTGACATTGATTATTGACTAGTTATTAATAGTAATCAATTACGGGGTCATTA
GTTCATAGCCCATATATGGAGTTCCGCGTTACATAACTTACGGTAAATGGCCCGCCTGGCTGACCGCCCA
ACGACCCCCGCCCATTGACGTCAATAATGACGTATGTTCCCATAGTAACGCCAATAGGGACTTTCCATTG
ACGTCAATGGGTGGAGTATTTACGGTAAACTGCCCACTTGGCAGTACATCAAGTGTATCATATGCCAAGT
ACGCCCCCTATTGACGTCAATGACGGTAAATGGCCCGCCTGGCATTATGCCCAGTACATGACCTTATGGG
ACTTTCCTACTTGGCAGTACATCTACGTATTAGTCATCGCTATTACCATGGTGATGCGGTTTTGGCAGTA
CATCAATGGGCGTGGATAGCGGTTTGACTCACGGGGATTTCCAAGTCTCCACCCCATTGACGTCAATGGG
AGTTTGTTTTGGCACCAAAATCAACGGGACTTTCCAAAATGTCGTAACAACTCCGCCCCATTGACGCAAA
TGGGCGGTAGGCGTGTACGGTGGGAGGTCTATATAAGCAGAGCTCTCTGGCTAACTAGAGAACCCACTGC
TTACTGGCTTATCGAAATTAATACGACTCACTATAGGGAGACCCAAGCTGGCTAGTTAAGCTATCAACAA
GTTTGTACAAAAAAGCAGGCACCATGAAAGGCTTATATTTCCAACAGAGTTCCACAGATGAAGAAATAAC
ATTTGTATTTCAAGAAAAGGAAGATCTTCCTGTTACAGAGGATAACTTTGTGAAACTTCAAGTTAAAGCT
TGTGCTCTGAGCCAGATAAATACAAAGCTTCTGGCAGAAATGAAGATGAAAAAGGATTTATTTCCTGTTG
GGAGAGAAATTGCTGGAATTGTATTAGATGTTGGAAGCAAGGTATCATTCTTTCAACCAGATGATGAAGT
AGTTGGAATTTTGCCCCTGGACTCTGAAGACCCTGGACTTTGTGAAGTTGTTAGAGTACATGAGCATTAC
TTGGTTCATAAACCAGAAAAGGTCACATGGACGGAAGCAGCAGGAAGCATTCGGGATGGAGTGCGTGCCT
ATACAGCTCTGCATTATCTTTCTCATCTCTCTCCTGGAAAATCAGTGCTGATAATGGATGGAGCAAGTGC
ATTTGGTACAATAGCTATTCAGTTAGCACATCATAGAGGAGCCAAAGTGATTTCAACAGCATGCAGCCTT
GAAGATAAGCAGTGCCTTGAAAGATTCAGACCTCCCATAGCCCGAGTGATTGATGTATCTAATGGGAAAG
TTCATGTTGCTGAAAGCTGTTTGGAAGAAACAGGTGGCCTGGGAGTAGATATTGTCCTAGATGCTGGAGT
GAGATTATATAGTAAAGATGATGAACCAGCTGTAAAACTACAACTACTACCACATAAACATGATATCATC
ACACTTCTTGGTGTTGGAGGCCACTGGGTAACAACAGAAGAAAACCTTCAGTTGGATCCTCCAGATAGCC
ACTGCCTTTTCCTCAAGGGAGCAACGTTAGCTTTCCTGAATGATGAAGTTTGGAATTTGTCAAATGTACA
ACAGGGAAAATATCTTTGTATCTTAAAGGATGTGATGGAGAAGTTATCAACTGGTGTTTTCAGACCTCAG
TTGGATGAACCCATTCCACTGTATGAGGCAAAAGTTTCCATGGAAGCTGTTCAGAAAAATCAAGGAAGAA
AAAAGCAAGTTGTTCAATTTTAGAACCCAGCTTTCTTGTACAAAGTGGTTGATCTAGAGGGCCCGCGGTT
CGAAGGTAAGCCTATCCCTAACCCTCTCCTCGGTCTCGATTCTACGCGTACCGGTTAGTAATGAGTTTAA
ACGGGGGAGGCTAACTGAAACACGGAAGGAGACAATACCGGAAGGAACCCGCGCTATGACGGCAATAAAA
AGACAGAATAAAACGCACGGGTGTTGGGTCGTTTGTTCATAAACGCGGGGTTCGGTCCCAGGGCTGGCAC
TCTGTCGATACCCCACCGAGACCCCATTGGGGCCAATACGCCCGCGTTTCTTCCTTTTCCCCACCCCACC
CCCCAAGTTCGGGTGAAGGCCCAGGGCTCGCAGCCAACGTCGGGGCGGCAGGCCCTGCCATAGCAGATCT
GCGCAGCTGGGGCTCTAGGGGGTATCCCC
[124 nt withheld, positions 2550-2673]
C
[91 nt withheld, positions 2675-2765]
A
[49 nt withheld, positions 2767-2815]
CCTTTGACGTTGGAGTCCACGTTCTTT
[37 nt withheld, positions 2843-2879]
ACCCTATCTCGGTCTATTCTTTTGATTTATAAGGGATTTTGCCGATTTCGGCCTATTGGTTAAAAAATGA
GCTGATTTAACAAAAATTTAACGCGAATTATCCTCGAGCTACCGGGTAGGGGAGGCGCTTTTCCCAAGGC
AGTCTGGAGCATGCGCTTTAGCAGCCCCGCTGGGCACTTGGCGCTACACAAGTGGCCTCTGGCCTCGCAC
ACATTCCACATCCACCGGTAGGCGCCAACCGGCTCCGTTCTTTGGTGGCCCCTTCGCGCCACCTTCTACT
CCTCCCCTAGTCAGGAAGTTCCCCCCCGCCCCGCAGCTCGCGTCGTGCAGGACGTGACAAATGGAAGTAG
CACGTCTCACTAGTCTCGTGCAGATGGACAGCACCGCTGAGCAATGGAAGCGGGTAGGCCTTTGGGGCAG
CGGCCAATAGCAGCTTTGCTCCTTCGCTTTCTGGGCTCAGAGGCTGGGAAGGGGTGGGTCCGGGGGCGGG
CTCAGGGGCGGGCTCAGGGGCGGGGCGGGCGCCCGAAGGTCCTCCGGAGGCCCGGCATTCTGCACGCTTC
AAAAGCGCACGTCTGCCGCGCTGTTCTCCTCTTCCTCATCTCCGGGCCTTTCGACTCTAGACACGTGTTG
ACAATTAATCATCGGCATAGTATATCGGCATAGTATAATACGACAAGGTGAGGAACTAAACCATGGTGAG
CAAGGGCGAGGAGCTGTTCACCGGGGTGGTGCCCATCCTGGTCGAGCTGGACGGCGACGTAAACGGCCAC
AAGTTCAGCGTGTCCGGCGAGGGCGAGGGCGATGCCACCTACGGCAAGCTGACCCTGAAGTTCATCTGCA
CCACCGGCAAGCTGCCCGTGCCCTGGCCCACCCTCGTGACCACCTTCACCTACGGCGTGCAGTGCTTCGC
CCGCTACCCCGACCACATGAAGCAGCACGACTTCTTCAAGTCCGCCATGCCCGAAGGCTACGTCCAGGAG
CGCACCATCTTCTTCAAGGACGACGGCAACTACAAGACCCGCGCCGAGGTGAAGTTCGAGGGCGACACCC
TGGTGAACCGCATCGAGCTGAAGGGCATCGACTTCAAGGAGGACGGCAACATCCTGGGGCACAAGCTGGA
GTACAACTACAACAGCCACAAGGTCTATATCACCGCCGACAAGCAGAAGAACGGCATCAAGGTGAACTTC
AAGACCCGCCACAACATCGAGGACGGCAGCGTGCAGCTCGCCGACCACTACCAGCAGAACACCCCCATCG
GCGACGGCCCCGTGCTGCTGCCCGACAACCACTACCTGAGCACCCAGTCCGCCCTGAGCAAAGACCCCAA
CGAGAAGCGCGATCACATGGTCCTGCTGGAGTTCGTGACCGCCGCCGGGATCACTCTCGGCATGGACGAG
CTGTACAAGGCCAAGCCTTTGTCTCAAGAAGAATCCACCCTCATTGAAAGAGCAACGGCTACAATCAACA
GCATCCCCATCTCTGAAGACTACAGCGTCGCCAGCGCAGCTCTCTCTAGCGACGGCCGCATCTTCACTGG
TGTCAATGTATATCATTTTACTGGGGGACCTTGTGCAGAACTCGTGGTGCTGGGCACTGCTGCTGCTGCG
GCAGCTGGCAACCTGACTTGTATCGTCGCGATCGGAAATGAGAACAGGGGCATCTTGAGCCCCTGCGGAC
GGTGCCGACAGGTGCTTCTCGATCTGCATCCTGGGATCAAAGCCATAGTGAAGGACAGTGATGGACAGCC
GACGGCAGTTGGGATTCGTGAATTGCTGCCCTCTGGTTATGTGTGGGAGGGCTAAGCACTTCGTGGCCGA
GGAGCAGGACTGACACGTGCTACGAGATTTCGATTCCACCGCCGCCTTCTATGAAAGGTTGGGCTTCGGA
ATCGTTTTCCGGGACGCCGGCTGGATGATCCTCCAGCGCGGGGATCTCATGCTGGAGTTCTTCGCCCACC
CCAACTTGTTTATTGCAGCTTATAATGGTTACAAATAAAGCAATAGCATCACAAATTTCACAAATAAAGC
ATTTTTTTCACTGCATTCTAGTTGTGGTTTGTCCAAACTCATCAATGTATCTTATCATGTCTGTATACCG
TCGACCTCTAGCTAGAGCTTGGCGTAATCATGGTCATAGCTGTTTCCTGTGTGAAATTGTTATCCGCTCA
CAATTCCACACAACATACGAGCCGGAAGCATAAAGTGTAAAGCCTGGGGTGCCTAATGAGTGAGCTAACT
CACATTAATTGCGTTGCGCTCACTGCCCGCTTTCCAGTCGGGAAACCTGTCGTGCCAGCTGCATTAATGA
ATCGGCCAACGCGCGGGGAGAGGCGGTTTGCGTATTGGGCGCTCTTCCGCTTCCTCGCTCACTGACTCGC
TGCGCTCGGTCGTTCGGCTGCGGCGAGCGGTATCAGCTCACTCAAAGGCGGTAATACGGTTATCCACAGA
ATCAGGGGATAACGCAGGAAAGAACATGTGAGCAAAAGGCCAGCAAAAGGCCAGGAACCGTAAAAAGGCC
GCGTTGCTGGCGTTTTTCCATAGGCTCCGCCCCCCTGACGAGCATCACAAAAATCGACGCTCAAGTCAGA
GGTGGCGAAACCCGACAGGACTATAAAGATACCAGGCGTTTCCCCCTGGAAGCTCCCTCGTGCGCTCTCC
TGTTCCGACCCTGCCGCTTACCGGATACCTGTCCGCCTTTCTCCCTTCGGGAAGCGTGGCGCTTTCTCAT
AGCTCACGCTGTAGGTATCTCAGTTCGGTGTAGGTCGTTCGCTCCAAGCTGGGCTGTGTGCACGAACCCC
CCGTTCAGCCCGACCGCTGCGCCTTATCCGGTAACTATCGTCTTGAGTCCAACCCGGTAAGACACGACTT
ATCGCCACTGGCAGCAGCCACTGGTAACAGGATTAGCAGAGCGAGGTATGTAGGCGGTGCTACAGAGTTC
TTGAAGTGGTGGCCTAACTACGGCTACACTAGAAGAACAGTATTTGGTATCTGCGCTCTGCTGAAGCCAG
TTACCTTCGGAAAAAGAGTTGGTAGCTCTTGATCCGGCAAACAAACCACCGCTGGTAGCGGTGGTTTTTT
TGTTTGCAAGCAGCAGATTACGCGCAGAAAAAAAGGATCTCAAGAAGATCCTTTGATCTTTTCTACGGGG
TCTGACGCTCAGTGGAACGAAAACTCACGTTAAGGGATTTTGGTCATGAGATTATCAAAAAGGATCTTCA
CCTAGATCCTTTTAAATTAAAAATGAAGTTTTAAATCAATCTAAAGTATATATGAGTAAACTTGGTCTGA
CAGTTACCAATGCTTAATCAGTGAGGCACCTATCTCAGCGATCTGTCTATTTCGTTCATCCATAGTTGCC
TGACTCCCCGTCGTGTAGATAACTACGATACGGGAGGGCTTACCATCTGGCCCCAGTGCTGCAATGATAC
CGCGAGACCCACGCTCACCGGCTCCAGATTTATCAGCAATAAACCAGCCAGCCGGAAGGGCCGAGCGCAG
AAGTGGTCCTGCAACTTTATCCGCCTCCATCCAGTCTATTAATTGTTGCCGGGAAGCTAGAGTAAGTAGT
TCGCCAGTTAATAGTTTGCGCAACGTTGTTGCCATTGCTACAGGCATCGTGGTGTCACGCTCGTCGTTTG
GTATGGCTTCATTCAGCTTCGGTTCCCAACGATCAAGGCGAGTTACATGATCCCCCATGTTGTGCAAAAA
AGCGGTTAGCTCCTTCGGTCCTCCGATCGTTGTCAGAAGTAAGTTGGCCGCAGTGTTATCACTCATGGTT
ATGGCAGCACTGCATAATTCTCTTACTGTCATGCCATCCGTAAGATGCTTTTCTGTGACTGGTGAGTACT
CAACCAAGTCATTCTGAGAATAGTGTATGCGGCGACCGAGTTGCTCTTGCCCGGCGTCAATACGGGATAA
TACCGCGCCACATAGCAGAACTTTAAAAGTGCTCATCATTGGAAAACGTTCTTCGGGGCGAAAACTCTCA
AGGATCTTACCGCTGTTGAGATCCAGTTCGATGTAACCCACTCGTGCACCCAACTGATCTTCAGCATCTT
TTACTTTCACCAGCGTTTCTGGGTGAGCAAAAACAGGAAGGCAAAATGCCGCAAAAAAGGGAATAAGGGC
GACACGGAAATGTTGAATACTCAT
Features (pLannotate 1.2.2; 26 found; start..end, strand, type, name):
      1..105     -  promoter       AmpR promoter: bla
    164..216     -  misc_feature   bom (fragment): basis of mobility region from pBR322
    371..750     +  enhancer       CMV enhancer: human cytomegalovirus immediate early enhancer
    751..954     +  promoter       CMV promoter: human cytomegalovirus (CMV) immediate early promoter
    950..983     +  LTR            5' LTR (truncated) (fragment): truncated 5' long terminal repeat (LTR) from HIV-1
    999..1017    +  promoter       T7 promoter: promoter for bacteriophage T7 RNA polymerase
   1048..1068    +  protein_bind   attB1: mutant version of attB; core recombination site for the Gateway® BP reaction BP Clonase™
   1074..2120    +  CDS            CRYZL1: QORL1_HUMAN - Also known as 4P11. Experimental evidence at protein level: Swiss-Prot protein existence level 1. From Homo sapiens (Human).
   2125..2149    -  protein_bind   attB2: mutant version of attB; recombination site for the Gateway® BP reaction BP Clonase™
   2175..2216    +  CDS            V5 tag: epitope tag from simian virus 5
   2300..2348    +  polyA_signal   HSV TK poly(A) signal: herpes simplex virus thymidine kinase polyadenylation signal (Cole and Stacy, 1985)
   2439..2455    -  polyA_signal   bGH poly(A) signal (fragment): bovine growth hormone polyadenylation signal
   2550..2978    +  rep_origin     f1 ori (sequence partly withheld): f1 bacteriophage origin of replication; arrow indicates direction of (+) strand synthesis
   2993..3492    +  promoter       PGK promoter: mouse phosphoglycerate kinase 1 promoter
   3506..3553    +  promoter       EM7 promoter: synthetic bacterial promoter&nbsp
   3572..4288    +  CDS            Emerald: Emerald is a basic (constitutively fluorescent) green fluorescent protein published in 1998, derived from Aequorea victoria. It is reported to be a very rapidly-maturing weak dimer.
   4288..4684    +  CDS            BSD (fragment): blasticidin S deaminase; Aspergillus terreus BSD; confers resistance to blasticidin
   4685..4712    +  CDS            BleoR (fragment): antibiotic-binding protein; Sh ble from Streptoalloteichus hindustanus; confers resistance to bleomycin, phleomycin, and Zeocin™
   4722..4847    +  CDS            ble (fragment): BLE_KLEPN - Experimental evidence at protein level: Swiss-Prot protein existence level 1. Binding protein with a strong affinity to the bleomycin family of antibiotics. Binds to CL990; an antimitotic-antibiotic compound. From Klebsiella pneumoniae.
   4842..4963    +  polyA_signal   SV40 poly(A) signal: SV40 polyadenylation signal
   5036..5052    -  protein_bind   lac operator: The lac repressor binds to the lac operator to inhibit transcription in E. coli. This inhibition can be relieved by adding lactose or isopropyl-β-D-thiogalactopyranoside (IPTG). lac repressor encoded by lacI
   5060..5090    -  promoter       lac promoter: promoter for the E. coli lac operon
   5105..5126    -  protein_bind   CAP binding site: CAP binding activates transcription in the presence of cAMP. E. coli catabolite activator protein
   5139..5231    -  CDS            lacI (fragment): lac repressor; lacI; The lac repressor binds to the lac operator to inhibit transcription in E. coli. This inhibition can be relieved by adding lactose or isopropyl-β-D-thiogalactopyranoside (IPTG).
   5414..6002    -  rep_origin     ori: high-copy-number ColE1/pMB1/pBR322/pUC origin of replication
   6173..7033    -  CDS            AmpR: β-lactamase; bla; confers resistance to ampicillin, carbenicillin, and related antibiotics
