[The description below was written by a language model from this plasmid's Addgene catalogue record and pLannotate feature annotations shown in this document.]
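Description:
CRYZL1_pcDNA6.2/EmGFP-Bsd is a mammalian expression plasmid of about 7.0 kb. It was built by Gateway recombination of the human CRYZL1 open reading frame (also known as 4P11 or QOH-1; roughly 1.05 kb) into the Invitrogen pcDNA6.2/EmGFP-Bsd/V5-DEST destination backbone. In E. coli it replicates from a high-copy ColE1/pUC-type origin and is selected with ampicillin through the β-lactamase gene. An f1 phage origin is also present.

The plasmid carries two independent mammalian expression units. In the first, the human cytomegalovirus immediate-early enhancer and promoter drive CRYZL1. The coding sequence is flanked by the attB1 and attB2 sites left by Gateway cloning. A T7 promoter upstream serves as a sequencing primer site and could support in vitro transcription. A V5 epitope tag coding sequence lies just downstream of attB2, followed by the HSV thymidine kinase polyadenylation signal. The record does not say whether the insert keeps its stop codon, so it is unclear whether the protein is actually V5-tagged.

In the second unit, the mouse PGK promoter expresses Emerald GFP fused to blasticidin S deaminase, terminated by an SV40 poly(A) signal. A single polypeptide therefore both marks transfected cells with green fluorescence and allows blasticidin selection. The small EM7 bacterial promoter ahead of this fusion permits its expression in E. coli as well. Short annotated fragments, including the bleomycin-resistance, lacI, HIV LTR and bGH poly(A) matches, appear to be backbone remnants or partial matches rather than functional elements.

According to the associated publication, the construct was part of an overexpression screen of human chromosome 21 genes for modulators of Sonic hedgehog signalling relevant to Down syndrome.
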