Addgene plasmid #176941: CRYZL1_pcDNA6.2/EmGFP-Bsd
Purpose: Mammalian expression vector encoding CRYZL1 and EmGFP-Bsd
Depositing lab: Roger Reeves. Depositing organization: Johns Hopkins University and School of Medicine. Publication: Overexpression screen of chromosome 21 genes reveals modulators of Sonic hedgehog signaling relevant to Down syndrome. Moyer AJ, Fernandez FX, Li Y, Klinedinst DK, Florea LD, Kazuki Y, Oshimura M, Reeves RH. Dis Model Mech. 2023 Apr 1;16(4):dmm049712. doi: 10.1242/dmm.049712. Epub 2023 Apr 13. PubMed 36995257.
Backbone
  Vector backbone: pcDNA6.2/EmGFP-Bsd/V5-DEST
  Backbone manufacturer: Invitrogen (V36620)
  Backbone size w/o insert (bp): 5983
  Vector type: Mammalian Expression
  Selectable markers: EmGFP fused to Blasticidin (bsd)-resistance marker
Growth in bacteria
  Bacterial resistance: Ampicillin, 100 μg/mL
  Growth temperature: 37°C
  Growth strain: DH5alpha
  Copy number: High Copy
Gene/Insert
  Gene/Insert name: CRYZL1 (alt names: 4P11; QOH-1)
  Species: H. sapiens (human)
  Insert size (bp): 1050
  Entrez Gene: CRYZL1 (a.k.a. 4P11, QOH-1)
  Promoter: CMV
  Cloning method: Gateway Cloning
  Sequencing primers: 5′ T7; 3′ V5 reverse
Resource information
  A portion of this plasmid was derived from a plasmid made by: Derived from Addgene #53882
Terms and licenses: Academic/Nonprofit Terms; Industry Terms: Not Available to Industry
Depositor comments: CRYZL1 (NM_145858) expressed under the control of CMV promoter and EmGFP-Bsd under the control of PGK
How to cite: CRYZL1_pcDNA6.2/EmGFP-Bsd was a gift from Roger Reeves (Addgene plasmid # 176941 ; http://n2t.net/addgene:176941 ; RRID:Addgene_176941)
